>Addgene plasmid #227683 | pZac2.1-GfaABC1D-Ezrin T567A-BioID2-HA | addgene full sequence | sequence record 456856 | Addgene NGS Result
ATTGGGCTGGCCGCCCCCCAGGGCCTCCTCTTCATGCCCAGTGAATGACTCACCTTGGCACAGACACAAT
GTTCGGGGTGGGCACAGTGCCTGCTTCCCGCCGCACCCCAGCCCCCCTCAAATGCCTTCCGAGAAGCCCA
TTGAGCAGGGGGCTTGCATTGCACCCCAGCCTGACAGCCTGGCATCTTGGGATAAAAGCAGCACAGCCCC
CTAGGGGCTGCCCTTGCTGTGTGGCGCCACCGGCGGTGGAGAACAAGGCTCTATTCAGCCTGTGCCCAGG
AAAGGGGATCAGGGGATGCCCAGGCATGGACAGTGGGTGGCAGGGGGGGAGAGGAGGGCTGTCTGCTTCC
CAGAAGTCCAAGGACACAAATGGGTGAGGGGAGAGCTCTCCCCATAGCTGGGCTGCGGCCCAACCCCACC
CCCTCAGGCTATGCCAGGGGGTGTTGCCAGGGGCACCCGGGCATCGCCAGTCTAGCCCACTCCTTCATAA
AGCCCTCGCATCCCAGGAGCGAGCAGAGCCAGAGCAGGTTGGAGAGGAGACGCATCACCTCCGCTGCTCG
CAAGCTTTATTGCGGTAGTTTATCACAGTTAAATTGCTAACGCAGTCAGTGCTTCTGACACAACAGTCTC
GAACTTAAGCTGCAGAAGTTGGTCGTGAGGCACTGGGCAGGTAAGTATCAAGGTTACAAGACAGGTTTAA
GGAGACCAATAGAAACTGGGCTTGTCGAGACAGAGAAGACTCTTGCGTTTCTGATAGGCACCTATTGGTC
TTACTGACATCCACTTTGCCTTTCTCTCCACAGGTGTCCACTCCCAGTTCAATTACAGCTCTTAAGGCTA
GAGTACTTAATACGACTCACTATAGGCTAGCCTCGAGAATTCACCATGCCGAAACCAATCAATGTCCGAG
TTACCACCATGGATGCAGAGCTGGAGTTTGCAATCCAGCCAAATACAACTGGAAAACAGCTTTTTGATCA
GGTGGTAAAGACTATCGGCCTCCGGGAAGTGTGGTACTTTGGCCTCCACTATGTGGATAATAAAGGATTT
CCTACCTGGCTGAAGCTGGATAAGAAGGTGTCTGCCCAGGAGGTCAGGAAGGAGAATCCCCTCCAGTTCA
AGTTCCGGGCCAAGTTCTACCCTGAAGATGTGGCTGAGGAGCTCATCCAGGACATCACCCAGAAACTTTT
CTTCCTCCAAGTGAAGGAAGGAATCCTTAGCGATGAGATCTACTGCCCCCCTGAGACTGCCGTGCTCTTG
GGGTCCTACGCTGTGCAGGCCAAGTTTGGGGACTACAACAAAGAAGTGCACAAGTCTGGGTACCTCAGCT
CTGAGCGGCTGATCCCTCAAAGAGTGATGGACCAGCACAAACTTACCAGGGACCAGTGGGAGGACCGGAT
CCAGGTGTGGCATGCGGAACACCGTGGGATGCTCAAAGATAATGCTATGTTGGAATACCTGAAGATTGCT
CAGGACCTGGAAATGTATGGAATCAACTATTTCGAGATAAAAAACAAGAAAGGAACAGACCTTTGGCTTG
GAGTTGATGCCCTTGGACTGAATATTTATGAGAAAGATGATAAGTTAACCCCAAAGATTGGCTTTCCTTG
GAGTGAAATCAGGAACATCTCTTTCAATGACAAAAAGTTTGTCATTAAACCCATCGACAAGAAGGCACCT
GACTTTGTGTTTTATGCCCCACGTCTGAGAATCAACAAGCGGATCCTGCAGCTCTGCATGGGCAACCATG
AGTTGTATATGCGCCGCAGGAAGCCTGACACCATCGAGGTGCAGCAGATGAAGGCCCAGGCCCGGGAGGA
GAAGCATCAGAAGCAGCTGGAGCGGCAACAGCTGGAAACAGAGAAGAAAAGGAGAGAAACCGTGGAGAGA
GAGAAAGAGCAGATGATGCGCGAGAAGGAGGAGTTGATGCTGCGGCTGCAGGACTATGAGGAGAAGACAA
AGAAGGCAGAGAGAGAGCTCTCGGAGCAGATTCAGAGGGCCCTGCAGCTGGAGGAGGAGAGGAAGCGGGC
ACAGGAGGAGGCCGAGCGCCTAGAGGCTGACCGTATGGCTGCACTGCGGGCTAAGGAGGAGCTGGAGAGA
CAGGCGGTGGATCAGATAAAGAGCCAGGAGCAGCTGGCTGCGGAGCTTGCAGAATACACTGCCAAGATTG
CCCTCCTGGAAGAGGCGCGGAGGCGCAAGGAGGATGAAGTTGAAGAGTGGCAGCACAGGGCCAAAGAAGC
CCAGGATGACCTGGTGAAGACCAAGGAGGAGCTGCACCTGGTGATGACAGCACCCCCGCCCCCACCACCC
CCCGTGTACGAGCCGGTGAGCTACCATGTCCAGGAGAGCTTGCAGGATGAGGGCGCAGAGCCCACGGGCT
ACAGCGCGGAGCTGTCTAGTGAGGGCATCCGGGATGACCGCAATGAGGAGAAGCGCATCACTGAGGCAGA
GAAGAACGAGCGTGTGCAGCGGCAGCTGCTGACGCTGAGCAGCGAGCTGTCCCAGGCCCGAGATGAGAAT
AAGAGGACCCACAATGACATCATCCACAACGAGAACATGAGGCAAGGCCGGGACAAGTACAAGGCGCTGC
GGCAGATCCGGCAGGGCAACACCAAGCAGCGCATCGACGAGTTCGAGGCCCTGTCGGAATTCACCATGTT
CAAAAATCTTATTTGGCTGAAGGAAGTTGATAGCACCCAGGAGCGGCTTAAGGAATGGAATGTCTCCTAT
GGCACTGCACTCGTCGCCGATAGACAGACCAAAGGTAGAGGCGGTCTCGGACGGAAGTGGTTGAGTCAGG
AGGGCGGTCTTTACTTCTCTTTCTTGTTGAATCCAAAAGAGTTTGAAAATTTGTTGCAACTTCCACTGGT
CTTGGGACTCTCCGTGAGCGAGGCACTCGAAGAGATTACAGAGATACCATTTAGTCTGAAGTGGCCCAAC
GACGTTTATTTTCAGGAGAAAAAGGTTTCAGGGGTCCTTTGTGAGCTCAGTAAGGACAAGCTGATAGTGG
GAATCGGTATAAACGTGAATCAAAGAGAGATCCCTGAAGAGATCAAGGATCGGGCCACAACACTTTATGA
AATCACTGGAAAGGATTGGGACAGAAAGGAGGTCTTGCTGAAGGTTCTCAAGCGAATTTCCGAAAATCTC
AAGAAATTTAAGGAAAAATCCTTTAAAGAGTTCAAAGGAAAAATTGAGTCAAAGATGTTGTACCTTGGAG
AGGAGGTTAAACTCTTGGGAGAAGGCAAGATTACCGGGAAACTTGTGGGCCTGAGTGAAAAGGGCGGTGC
TTTGATACTTACAGAGGAAGGCATAAAGGAGATACTGTCCGGCGAATTTAGCTTGCGACGGTCAGCTAGC
GCTTACCCTTACGATGTACCGGATTACGCATCTAGAGTCGACCCGGGCGGCCGCTTCGAGCAGACATGAT
AAGATACATTGATGAGTTTGGACAAACCACAACTAGAATGCAGTGAAAAAAATGCTTTATTTGTGAAATT
TGTGATGCTATTGCTTTATTTGTAACCATTATAAGCTGCAATAAACAAGTTAACAACAACAATTGCATTC
ATTTTATGTTTCAGGTTCAGGGGGAGATGTGGGAGGTTTTTTAAAGCAAGTAAAACCTCTACAAATGTGG
TAAAATCGATAAGGATCTTCCTAGAGCATGGCTACGTAGATAAGTAGCATGGCGGGTTAATCATTAACTA
CAAGGAACCCCTAGTGATGGAGTTGGCCACTCCCTCTCTGCGCGCTCGCTCGCTCACTGAGGCCGGGCGA
CCAAAGGTCGCCCGACGCCCGGGCTTTGCCCGGGCGGCCTCAGTGAGCGAGCGAGCGCGCAGCCTTAATT
AACCTAATTCACTGGCCGTCGTTTTACAACGTCGTGACTGGGAAAACCCTGGCGTTACCCAACTTAATCG
CCTTGCAGCACATCCCCCTTTCGCCAGCTGGCGTAATAGCGAAGAGGCCCGCACCGATCGCCCTTCCCAA
CAGTTGCGCAGCCTGAATGGCGAATGGG
[124 nt withheld, positions 4019-4142]
C
[91 nt withheld, positions 4144-4234]
A
[49 nt withheld, positions 4236-4284]
CCTTTGACGTTGGAGTCCACGTTCTTT
[37 nt withheld, positions 4312-4348]
ACCCTATCTCGGTCTATTCTTTTGATTTATAAGGGATTTTGCCGATTTCGGCCTATTGGTTAAAAAATGA
GCTGATTTAACAAAAATTTAACGCGAATTTTAACAAAATATTAACGCTTACAATTTAGGTGGCACTTTTC
GGGGAAATGTGCGCGGAACCCCTATTTGTTTATTTTTCTAAATACATTCAAATATGTATCCGCTCATGAG
ACAATAACCCTGATAAATGCTTCAATAATATTGAAAAAGGAAGAGTATGAGTATTCAACATTTCCGTGTC
GCCCTTATTCCCTTTTTTGCGGCATTTTGCCTTCCTGTTTTTGCTCACCCAGAAACGCTGGTGAAAGTAA
AAGATGCTGAAGATCAGTTGGGTGCACGAGTGGGTTACATCGAACTGGATCTCAACAGCGGTAAGATCCT
TGAGAGTTTTCGCCCCGAAGAACGTTTTCCAATGATGAGCACTTTTAAAGTTCTGCTATGTGGCGCGGTA
TTATCCCGTATTGACGCCGGGCAAGAGCAACTCGGTCGCCGCATACACTATTCTCAGAATGACTTGGTTG
AGTACTCACCAGTCACAGAAAAGCATCTTACGGATGGCATGACAGTAAGAGAATTATGCAGTGCTGCCAT
AACCATGAGTGATAACACTGCGGCCAACTTACTTCTGACAACGATCGGAGGACCGAAGGAGCTAACCGCT
TTTTTGCACAACATGGGGGATCATGTAACTCGCCTTGATCGTTGGGAACCGGAGCTGAATGAAGCCATAC
CAAACGACGAGCGTGACACCACGATGCCTGTAGCAATGGCAACAACGTTGCGCAAACTATTAACTGGCGA
ACTACTTACTCTAGCTTCCCGGCAACAATTAATAGACTGGATGGAGGCGGATAAAGTTGCAGGACCACTT
CTGCGCTCGGCCCTTCCGGCTGGCTGGTTTATTGCTGATAAATCTGGAGCCGGTGAGCGTGGGTCTCGCG
GTATCATTGCAGCACTGGGGCCAGATGGTAAGCCCTCCCGTATCGTAGTTATCTACACGACGGGGAGTCA
GGCAACTATGGATGAACGAAATAGACAGATCGCTGAGATAGGTGCCTCACTGATTAAGCATTGGTAACTG
TCAGACCAAGTTTACTCATATATACTTTAGATTGATTTAAAACTTCATTTTTAATTTAAAAGGATCTAGG
TGAAGATCCTTTTTGATAATCTCATGACCAAAATCCCTTAACGTGAGTTTTCGTTCCACTGAGCGTCAGA
CCCCGTAGAAAAGATCAAAGGATCTTCTTGAGATCCTTTTTTTCTGCGCGTAATCTGCTGCTTGCAAACA
AAAAAACCACCGCTACCAGCGGTGGTTTGTTTGCCGGATCAAGAGCTACCAACTCTTTTTCCGAAGGTAA
CTGGCTTCAGCAGAGCGCAGATACCAAATACTGTTCTTCTAGTGTAGCCGTAGTTAGGCCACCACTTCAA
GAACTCTGTAGCACCGCCTACATACCTCGCTCTGCTAATCCTGTTACCAGTGGCTGCTGCCAGTGGCGAT
AAGTCGTGTCTTACCGGGTTGGACTCAAGACGATAGTTACCGGATAAGGCGCAGCGGTCGGGCTGAACGG
GGGGTTCGTGCACACAGCCCAGCTTGGAGCGAACGACCTACACCGAACTGAGATACCTACAGCGTGAGCT
ATGAGAAAGCGCCACGCTTCCCGAAGGGAGAAAGGCGGACAGGTATCCGGTAAGCGGCAGGGTCGGAACA
GGAGAGCGCACGAGGGAGCTTCCAGGGGGAAACGCCTGGTATCTTTATAGTCCTGTCGGGTTTCGCCACC
TCTGACTTGAGCGTCGATTTTTGTGATGCTCGTCAGGGGGGCGGAGCCTATGGAAAAACGCCAGCAACGC
GGCCTTTTTACGGTTCCTGGCCTTTTGCTGGCCTTTTGCTCACATGTTCTTTCCTGCGTTATCCCCTGAT
TCTGTGGATAACCGTATTACCGCCTTTGAGTGAGCTGATACCGCTCGCCGCAGCCGAACGACCGAGCGCA
GCGAGTCAGTGAGCGAGGAAGCGGAAGAGCGCCCAATACGCAAACCGCCTCTCCCCGCGCGTTGGCCGAT
TCATTAATGCAGCTGGCACGACAGGTTTCCCGACTGGAAAGCGGGCAGTGAGCGCAACGCAATTAATGTG
AGTTAGCTCACTCATTAGGCACCCCAGGCTTTACACTTTATGCTTCCGGCTCGTATGTTGTGTGGAATTG
TGAGCGGATAACAATTTCACACAGGAAACAGCTATGACCATGATTACGCCAGATTTAATTAAGGCCTTAA
TTAGGCTGCGCGCTCGCTCGCTCACTGAGGCCGCCCGGGCAAAGCCCGGGCGTCGGGCGACCTTTGGTCG
CCCGGCCTCAGTGAGCGAGCGAGCGCGCAGAGAGGGAGTGGCCAACTCCATCACTAGGGGTTCCTTGTAG
TTAATGATTAACCCGCCATGCTACTTATCTACGTAGCCATGCTCTAGGAAGATCTAACATATCCTGGTGT
GGAGTAGGGGACGCTGCTCTGACAGAGGCTCGGGGGCCTGAGCTGGCTCTGTGAGCTGGGGAGGAGGCAG
ACAGCCAGGCCTTGTCTGCAAGCAGACCTGGCAGC
Features (pLannotate 1.2.2; 16 found; start..end, strand, type, name):
    671..803     +  intron         chimeric intron: chimera between introns from human β-globin and immunoglobulin heavy chain genes
    848..866     +  promoter       T7 promoter: promoter for bacteriophage T7 RNA polymerase
    886..2643    +  CDS            EZR: EZRI_HUMAN - Also known as VIL2. Experimental evidence at protein level: Swiss-Prot protein existence level 1. Probably involved in connections of major cytoskeletal structures to the plasma membrane. In epithelial cells, required for the formation of microvilli and membrane ruffles on the apical pole. Along with PLEKHG6, required for normal macropinocytosis. From Homo sapiens (Human).
   3430..3551    -  polyA_signal   SV40 poly(A) signal: SV40 polyadenylation signal
   3574..3642    -  CDS            large T antigen (fragment): large T antigen from SV40 (simian virus 40)
   3713..3843    +  repeat_region  AAV2 ITR (fragment): inverted terminal repeat of adeno-associated virus serotype 2 inverted
   3857..4014    +  CDS            lacZα (fragment): LacZα fragment of β-galactosidase; lacZ fragment
   4019..4447    +  rep_origin     f1 ori (sequence partly withheld): f1 bacteriophage origin of replication; arrow indicates direction of (+) strand synthesis
   4500..4604    +  promoter       AmpR promoter: bla
   4605..5465    +  CDS            AmpR: β-lactamase; bla; confers resistance to ampicillin, carbenicillin, and related antibiotics
   5636..6224    +  rep_origin     ori: high-copy-number ColE1/pMB1/pBR322/pUC origin of replication
   6407..6499    +  CDS            lacI (fragment): lac repressor; lacI; The lac repressor binds to the lac operator to inhibit transcription in E. coli. This inhibition can be relieved by adding lactose or isopropyl-β-D-thiogalactopyranoside (IPTG).
   6512..6533    +  protein_bind   CAP binding site: CAP binding activates transcription in the presence of cAMP. E. coli catabolite activator protein
   6548..6578    +  promoter       lac promoter: promoter for the E. coli lac operon
   6586..6602    +  protein_bind   lac operator: The lac repressor binds to the lac operator to inhibit transcription in E. coli. This inhibition can be relieved by adding lactose or isopropyl-β-D-thiogalactopyranoside (IPTG). lac repressor encoded by lacI
   6663..6793    -  repeat_region  AAV2 ITR (fragment): inverted terminal repeat of adeno-associated virus serotype 2 inverted
