[The description below was written by a language model from this plasmid's Addgene catalogue record and pLannotate feature annotations shown in this document.]
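Description:
pZac2.1-GfaABC1D-Ezrin T567A-BioID2-HA is a 6,973 nt mammalian expression plasmid built on the pZac2.1 backbone, which the feature table shows to be an AAV2 transfer-type vector: two AAV2 inverted terminal repeat fragments flank the expression cassette, the arrangement that allows a cassette to be packaged into recombinant AAV particles. The catalogue lists the vector type simply as mammalian expression. In bacteria it is maintained by a high-copy ColE1/pUC-type origin and selected with ampicillin through the β-lactamase gene. An f1 origin and remnants of the lac region (lacZα and lacI fragments, lac promoter and operator) are backbone leftovers. The use of a recombination-deficient propagation strain fits the presence of repeat-prone ITRs.

The payload is mouse ezrin (Ezr) carrying the T567A substitution, a phospho-dead change at the C-terminal threonine whose phosphorylation regulates ezrin activation. It is fused at its C terminus to the BioID2 promiscuous biotin ligase and an HA epitope. The automated annotation labels the reading frame by its human homologue, whereas the catalogue gives the species as mouse. BioID2-HA is not annotated but presumably occupies the unannotated stretch between the ezrin coding sequence and the SV40 polyadenylation signal. Likewise, the GfaABC1D promoter, a compact GFAP-derived astrocyte-selective promoter, is named in the record but not annotated. It most likely lies in the region upstream of the chimeric β-globin/immunoglobulin intron, which enhances expression. A T7 promoter sits just before the coding sequence.

The stated purpose is overexpression of phospho-dead ezrin in astrocytes, in work on LRRK2 G2019S-linked ERM hyperphosphorylation and astrocyte morphology. The HA tag permits detection, and BioID2 could support proximity biotinylation.
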