Addgene plasmid #227683: pZac2.1-GfaABC1D-Ezrin T567A-BioID2-HA
Purpose: To over express Phospho-dead Ezrin under gfaABC1D promoter in astrocytes
Depositing lab: Cagla Eroglu. Depositing organization: Duke University. Publication: PD-linked LRRK2 G2019S mutation impairs astrocyte morphology and synapse maintenance via ERM hyperphosphorylation. Wang S, Baumert R, Séjourné G, Bindu DS, Dimond K, Sakers K, Vazquez L, Moore JL, Tan CX, Takano T, Rodriguez MP, Brose N, Bradley L, Lessing R, Soderling SH, La Spada AR, Eroglu C. eLife 2025 [Reviewed Preprint] 14:RP107556. doi: https://doi.org/10.7554/eLife.107556.1.
Backbone
  Vector backbone: pZac2.1
  Vector type: Mammalian Expression
Growth in bacteria
  Bacterial resistance: Ampicillin, 100 μg/mL
  Growth temperature: 37°C
  Growth strain: NEB Stable
  Copy number: Unknown
Gene/Insert
  Gene/Insert name: Ezrin
  Species: M. musculus (mouse)
  Mutation: T567A
  Entrez Gene: Ezr (a.k.a. Vil2, p81)
  Tag / fusion protein: BioID2-HA (C terminal on insert)
Terms and licenses: Academic/Nonprofit Terms; Industry Terms: Not Available to Industry
Depositor comments: Please visit https://doi.org/10.1101/2023.04.09.536178 for bioRxiv preprint.
How to cite: pZac2.1-GfaABC1D-Ezrin T567A-BioID2-HA was a gift from Cagla Eroglu (Addgene plasmid # 227683 ; http://n2t.net/addgene:227683 ; RRID:Addgene_227683)
